Addgene plasmid #160647: pEGB3 omega1 Tnos:BASTA:Pnos - P35S:hCas9:Tnos (GB3469)
Purpose: module containing the human codon optimized Cas9 and the BASTA selection marker
Depositing lab: Diego Orzaez. Depositing organization: Agencia Estatal Consejo Superior de Investigaciones Científicas, M.P.
Backbone
  Vector backbone: pDGB3_omega1
  Backbone manufacturer: self-made; derived from pCambia1302 generated at the Cambia Institute
  Vector type: Plant Expression, CRISPR, Synthetic Biology
Growth in bacteria
  Bacterial resistance: Spectinomycin, 50 μg/mL
  Growth temperature: 37°C
  Growth strain: DH5alpha
  Copy number: High Copy
Gene/Insert
  Gene/Insert name: BASTA / Cas9
  Species: Synthetic
  Insert size (bp): 6830
  Mutation: BsaI and BsmBI sites removed
  Promoter: Pnos, P35S
  Cloning method: Restriction Enzyme; 5′ cloning site BsmBI (destroyed during cloning); 3′ cloning site BsmBI (destroyed during cloning)
  Sequencing primers: 5′ caacctctcgggcttctgga
Terms and licenses: Academic/Nonprofit Terms; Industry Terms: Not Available to Industry
Depositor comments: Compatible with GoldenBraid; insert can be released with BsaI.
How to cite: pEGB3 omega1 Tnos:BASTA:Pnos - P35S:hCas9:Tnos (GB3469) was a gift from Diego Orzaez (Addgene plasmid # 160647 ; http://n2t.net/addgene:160647 ; RRID:Addgene_160647)
