[The description below was written by a language model from this plasmid's Addgene catalogue record and pLannotate feature annotations shown in this document.]
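Description:
pEGB3 omega1 Tnos:BASTA:Pnos - P35S:hCas9:Tnos (GB3469) is a GoldenBraid omega-level binary plasmid for plant expression and CRISPR genome editing, built on pDGB3_omega1, a self-made backbone derived from pCambia1302. It replicates in E. coli from a high-copy ColE1/pMB1-type origin (with the pBR322 bom region) and carries the pVS1 oriV, RepA and StaA functions, which allow stable maintenance in Agrobacterium. Bacterial selection is through aadA, conferring spectinomycin resistance. Left and right T-DNA border repeats flank the payload, so the cassette is set up for Agrobacterium-mediated transfer into plant cells.

The roughly 6.8 kb insert holds two divergently oriented transcriptional units. On the reverse strand, the nopaline synthase promoter drives bar, the Streptomyces hygroscopicus phosphinothricin acetyltransferase that gives resistance to glufosinate (BASTA), ending in a NOS terminator. This unit serves as the plant selectable marker. On the forward strand, the constitutive CaMV 35S promoter, followed by a fragment of the TMV omega translational enhancer, drives a human codon-optimised Streptococcus pyogenes Cas9, also ending in a NOS terminator. Internal BsaI and BsmBI sites were removed to suit GoldenBraid assembly. The module was assembled via BsmBI sites that were destroyed in cloning, and it can be released with BsaI for combination with further units. No guide RNA expression unit is annotated, so the plasmid functions as a Cas9-plus-marker module to be joined with guide cassettes rather than as a complete editing vector. The depositor and sequencing-derived records differ by only two nucleotides and carry essentially identical annotations.
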