Features (pLannotate 1.2.2; 21 found; start..end, strand, type, name):
     41..293     -  terminator     NOS terminator: nopaline synthase terminator and poly(A) signal
    316..864     -  CDS            bar: PAT_STRHY - Experimental evidence at protein level: Swiss-Prot protein existence level 1. Inactivates phosphinothricin (PPT) by transfer of an acetyl group from acetyl CoA. Can also acetylate demethylphosphinothricin but not PTT or glutamate. This enzyme is an effector of phosphinothricin tripeptide (PTT or bialaphos) resistance. From Streptomyces hygroscopicus. Introduced by genetic manipulation and expressed in glufosinate-tolerant maize by Dekalb Genetics.
    906..1085    -  promoter       NOS promoter: nopaline synthase promoter
   1791..2135    +  promoter       CaMV 35S promoter: strong constitutive promoter from cauliflower mosaic virus
   2088..2134    +  promoter       minimal CaMV 35S promoter: minimal 35S promoter from cauliflower mosaic virus
   2166..2191    +  misc_feature   TMV Ω (fragment): translational enhancer from the tobacco mosaic virus 5'-leader sequence (Gallie et al., 1988)
   2208..6311    +  CDS            cas9: CAS9_STRP1 - Also known as csn1 From Streptococcus pyogenes serotype M1.
   6371..6623    +  terminator     NOS terminator: nopaline synthase terminator and poly(A) signal
   6744..6831    +  promoter       AmpR promoter (fragment): bla
   6865..6889    +  misc_feature   RB T-DNA repeat: right border repeat from nopaline C58 T-DNA
   7229..7630    +  CDS            Y4CG_SINFN (fragment): Protein inferred from homology: Swiss-Prot protein existence level 3. From Sinorhizobium fredii (strain NBRC 101917 / NGR234).
   8190..8819    +  CDS            pVS1 StaA: stability protein from the Pseudomonas plasmid pVS1 (Heeb et al., 2000)
   9252..10320   +  CDS            pVS1 RepA (fragment): replication protein from the Pseudomonas plasmid pVS1 (Heeb et al., 2000)
  10386..10580   +  rep_origin     pVS1 oriV: origin of replication for the Pseudomonas plasmid pVS1 (Heeb et al., 2000)
  10783..10822   +  CDS            rop (fragment): Rop protein, which maintains plasmids at low copy number; rop
  10924..11064   +  misc_feature   bom: basis of mobility region from pBR322
  11250..11838   -  rep_origin     ori: high-copy-number ColE1/pMB1/pBR322/pUC origin of replication
  11929..12717   -  CDS            aadA: S3AD_ECOLX - Experimental evidence at protein level: Swiss-Prot protein existence level 1. Mediates bacterial resistance to the antibiotics streptomycin and spectinomycin. From Escherichia coli.
  12724..12780   -  CDS            GmR (fragment): gentamycin acetyltransferase; aacC1; confers resistance to gentamycin
  12956..12979   -  promoter       Pc promoter (fragment): intI1 (promoter lies within the coding sequence); class 1 integron promoter
  13503..13527   +  misc_feature   LB T-DNA repeat: left border repeat from nopaline C58 T-DNA
>Addgene plasmid #160647 | pEGB3 omega1 Tnos:BASTA:Pnos - P35S:hCas9:Tnos (GB3469) | depositor full sequence | sequence record 311008 | pEGB3 omega1 Tnos:BASTA:Pnos - P35S:hCas9:Tnos (GB3469) sequence 13528 bps
TAACGGATCCGGTCTCAGGAGATCAGCTTGCATGCCGGTCGATCTAGTAACATAGATGACACCGCGCGCG
ATAATTTATCCTAGTTTGCGCGCTATATTTTGTTTTCTATCGCGTATTAAATGTATAATTGCGGGACTCT
AATCATAAAAACCCATCTCATAAATAACGTCATGCATTACATGTTAATTATTACATGCTTAACGTAATTC
AACAGAAATTATATGATAATCATCCCAAGACCGGCAACAGGATTCAATCTTAAGAAACTTTATTGCCAAA
TGTTTGAACGATCTGCTTGACTCTAGGGGTCATCAGATTTCGGTGACGGGCAGGACCGGACGGGGCGGCA
CCGGCAGGCTGAAGTCCAGCTGCCAGAAACCCACGTCATGCCAGTTCCCGTGCTTGAAGCCGGCCGCCCG
CAGCATGCCGCGGGGGGCATATCCGAGCGCCTCGTGCATGCGCACGCTCGGGTCGTTGGGCAGCCCGATG
ACAGCGACCACGCTCTTGAAGCCCTGTGCCTCCAGGGACTTCAGCAGGTGGGTGTAGAGCGTGGAGCCCA
GTCCCGTCCGCTGGTGGCGGGGGGACACGTACACGGTCGACTCGGCCGTCCAGTCGTAGGCGTTGCGTGC
CTTCCAGGGACCCGCGTAGGCTATGCCGGCGACCTCGCCGTCCACCTCGGCGACGAGCCAGGGATAGCGC
TCCCGCAGACGGACGAGGTCGTCCGTCCACTCCTGCGGTTCCTGCGGCTCGGTACGGAAGTTGACCGTGC
TTGTCTCGATGTAGTGGTTGACGATGGTGCAGACCGCCGGCATGTCCGCCTCGGTGGCACGGCGGATGTC
GGCCGGGCGTCGTTCTGGGCTCATGGTAGATCCCCTCGATCGAGTTGAGAGTGAATATGAGACTCTAATT
GGATACCGAGGGGAATTTATGGAACGTCAGTGGAGCATTTTTGACAAGAAATATTTGCTAGCTGATAGTG
ACCTTAGGCGACTTTTGAACGCGCAATAATGGTTTCTGACGTATGTGCTTAGCTCATTAAACTCCAGAAA
CCCGCGGCTCAGTGGCTCCTTCAACGTTGCGGTTCTGTCAGTTCCAAACGTAAAACGGCTTGTCCCGCGT
CATCGGCGGGGGTCATAACGTGACTCCCTTAATTCTCATGTATGATACGCTGTCAGGAGACTAGAGCCAA
GCTGATCTCCTTTGCCCCGGAGATCACCATGGACGACTTTCTCTATCTCTACGATCTAGGAAGAAAGTTC
GACGGAGAAGGTGACGATACCATGTTCACCACCGATAATGAGAAGATTAGCCTCTTCAATTTCAGAAAGA
ATGCTGACCCACAGATGGTTAGAGAGGCCTACGCGGCAGGTCTGATCAAGACGATCTACCCGAGTAATAA
TCTCCAGGAGATCAAATACCTTCCCAAGAAGGTTAAAGATGCAGTCAAAAGATTCAGGACTAACTGCATC
AAGAACACAGAGAAAGATATATTTCTCAAGATCAGAAGTACTATTCCAGTATGGACGATTCAAGGCTTGC
TTCATAAACCAAGGCAAGTAATAGAGATTGGAGTCTCTAAGAAAGTAGTTCCTACTGAATCAAAGGCCAT
GGAGTCAAAAATTCAGATCGAGGATCTAACAGAACTCGCCGTGAAGACTGGCGAACAGTTCATACAGAGT
CTTTTACGACTCAATGACAAGAAGAAAATCTTCGTCAACATGGTGGAGCACGACACTCTCGTCTACTCCA
AGAATATCAAAGATACAGTCTCAGAAGACCAAAGGGCTATTGAGACTTTTCAACAAAGGGTAATATCGGG
AAACCTCCTCGGATTCCATTGCCCAGCTATCTGTCACTTCATCAAAAGGACAGTAGAAAAGGAAGGTGGC
ACCTACAAATGCCATCATTGCGATAAAGGAAAGGCTATCGTTCAAGATGCCTCTGCCGACAGTGGTCCCA
AAGATGGACCCCCACCCACGAGGAGCATCGTGGAAAAAGAAGACGTTCCAACCACGTCTTCAAAGCAAGT
GGATTGATGTGATATCTCCACTGACGTAAGGGATGACGCACAATCCCACTATCCTTCGCAAGACCCTTCC
TCTATATAAGGAAGTTCATTTCATTTGGAGAGGACTCCGGTATTTTTACAACAATACCACAACAAAACAA
ACAACAAACAACATTACAATTTACTATTCTAGTCGAAATGGACAAGAAGTACTCCATTGGGCTCGATATC
GGCACAAACAGCGTCGGCTGGGCCGTCATTACGGACGAGTACAAGGTGCCGAGCAAAAAATTCAAAGTTC
TGGGCAATACCGATCGCCACAGCATAAAGAAGAACCTCATTGGCGCCCTCCTGTTCGACTCCGGGGAAAC
GGCCGAAGCCACGCGGCTCAAAAGAACAGCACGGCGCAGATATACCCGCAGAAAGAATCGGATCTGCTAC
CTGCAGGAGATCTTTAGTAATGAGATGGCTAAGGTGGATGACTCTTTCTTCCATAGGCTGGAGGAGTCCT
TTTTGGTGGAGGAGGATAAAAAGCACGAGCGCCACCCAATCTTTGGCAATATCGTGGACGAGGTGGCGTA
CCATGAAAAGTACCCAACCATATATCATCTGAGGAAGAAGCTTGTAGACAGTACTGATAAGGCTGACTTG
CGGTTGATCTATCTCGCGCTGGCGCATATGATCAAATTTCGGGGACACTTCCTCATCGAGGGGGACCTGA
ACCCAGACAACAGCGATGTCGACAAACTCTTTATCCAACTGGTTCAGACTTACAATCAGCTTTTCGAAGA
GAACCCGATCAACGCATCCGGAGTTGACGCCAAAGCAATCCTGAGCGCTAGGCTGTCCAAATCCCGGCGG
CTCGAAAACCTCATCGCACAGCTCCCTGGGGAGAAGAAGAACGGCCTGTTTGGTAATCTTATCGCCCTGT
CACTCGGGCTGACCCCCAACTTTAAATCTAACTTCGACCTGGCCGAAGATGCCAAGCTTCAACTGAGCAA
AGACACCTACGATGATGATCTCGACAATCTGCTGGCCCAGATCGGCGACCAGTACGCAGACCTTTTTTTG
GCGGCAAAGAACCTGTCAGACGCCATTCTGCTGAGTGATATTCTGCGAGTGAACACGGAGATCACCAAAG
CTCCGCTGAGCGCTAGTATGATCAAGCGCTATGATGAGCACCACCAAGACTTGACTTTGCTGAAGGCCCT
TGTCAGACAGCAACTGCCTGAGAAGTACAAGGAAATTTTCTTCGATCAGTCTAAAAATGGCTACGCCGGA
TACATTGACGGCGGAGCAAGCCAGGAGGAATTTTACAAATTTATTAAGCCCATCTTGGAAAAAATGGACG
GCACCGAGGAGCTGCTGGTAAAGCTTAACAGAGAAGATCTGTTGCGCAAACAGCGCACTTTCGACAATGG
AAGCATCCCCCACCAGATTCACCTGGGCGAACTGCACGCTATCCTCAGGCGGCAAGAGGATTTCTACCCC
TTTTTGAAAGATAACAGGGAAAAGATTGAGAAAATCCTCACATTTCGGATACCCTACTATGTAGGCCCCC
TCGCCCGGGGAAATTCCAGATTCGCGTGGATGACTCGCAAATCAGAAGAGACTATCACTCCCTGGAACTT
CGAGGAAGTCGTGGATAAGGGGGCCTCTGCCCAGTCCTTCATCGAAAGGATGACTAACTTTGATAAAAAT
CTGCCTAACGAAAAGGTGCTTCCTAAACACTCTCTGCTGTACGAGTACTTCACAGTTTATAACGAGCTCA
CCAAGGTCAAATACGTCACAGAAGGGATGAGAAAGCCAGCATTCCTGTCTGGAGAGCAGAAGAAAGCTAT
CGTGGACCTCCTCTTCAAGACGAACCGGAAAGTTACCGTGAAACAGCTCAAAGAAGATTATTTCAAAAAG
ATTGAATGTTTCGACTCTGTTGAAATCAGCGGAGTGGAGGATCGCTTCAACGCATCCCTGGGAACGTATC
ACGATCTCCTGAAAATCATTAAAGACAAGGACTTCCTGGACAATGAGGAGAACGAGGACATTCTTGAGGA
CATTGTCCTCACCCTTACGTTGTTTGAAGATAGGGAGATGATTGAAGAACGCTTGAAAACTTACGCTCAT
CTCTTCGACGACAAAGTCATGAAACAGCTCAAGAGGCGCCGATATACAGGATGGGGGCGGCTGTCAAGAA
AACTGATCAATGGGATCCGAGACAAGCAGAGTGGAAAGACAATCCTGGATTTTCTTAAGTCCGATGGATT
TGCCAACCGGAACTTCATGCAGTTGATCCATGATGACTCTCTCACCTTTAAGGAGGACATCCAGAAAGCA
CAAGTTTCTGGCCAGGGGGACAGTCTCCACGAGCACATCGCTAATCTTGCAGGTAGCCCAGCTATCAAAA
AGGGAATACTGCAGACCGTTAAGGTCGTGGATGAACTCGTCAAAGTAATGGGAAGGCATAAGCCCGAGAA
TATCGTTATCGAGATGGCCCGAGAGAACCAAACTACCCAGAAGGGACAGAAGAACAGTAGGGAAAGGATG
AAGAGGATTGAAGAGGGTATAAAAGAACTGGGGTCCCAAATCCTTAAGGAACACCCAGTTGAAAACACCC
AGCTTCAGAATGAGAAGCTCTACCTGTACTACCTGCAGAACGGCAGGGACATGTACGTGGATCAGGAACT
GGACATCAATCGGCTCTCCGACTACGACGTGGATCATATCGTGCCCCAGTCTTTTCTCAAAGATGATTCT
ATTGATAATAAAGTGTTGACAAGATCCGATAAAAATAGAGGGAAGAGTGATAACGTCCCCTCAGAAGAAG
TTGTCAAGAAAATGAAAAATTATTGGCGGCAGCTGCTGAACGCCAAACTGATCACACAACGGAAGTTCGA
TAATCTGACTAAGGCTGAACGAGGTGGCCTGTCTGAGTTGGATAAAGCCGGCTTCATCAAAAGGCAGCTT
GTTGAGACACGCCAGATCACCAAGCACGTGGCCCAAATTCTCGATTCACGCATGAACACCAAGTACGATG
AAAATGACAAACTGATTCGAGAGGTGAAAGTTATTACTCTGAAGTCTAAGCTGGTTTCAGATTTCAGAAA
GGACTTTCAGTTTTATAAGGTGAGAGAGATCAACAATTACCACCATGCGCATGATGCCTACCTGAATGCA
GTGGTAGGCACTGCACTTATCAAAAAATATCCCAAGCTTGAATCTGAATTTGTTTACGGAGACTATAAAG
TGTACGATGTTAGGAAAATGATCGCAAAGTCTGAGCAGGAAATAGGCAAGGCCACCGCTAAGTACTTCTT
TTACAGCAATATTATGAATTTTTTCAAGACCGAGATTACACTGGCCAATGGAGAGATTCGGAAGCGACCA
CTTATCGAAACAAACGGAGAAACAGGAGAAATCGTGTGGGACAAGGGTAGGGATTTCGCGACAGTCCGGA
AGGTCCTGTCCATGCCGCAGGTGAACATCGTTAAAAAGACCGAAGTACAGACCGGAGGCTTCTCCAAGGA
AAGTATCCTCCCGAAAAGGAACAGCGACAAGCTGATCGCACGCAAAAAAGATTGGGACCCCAAGAAATAC
GGCGGATTCGATTCTCCTACAGTCGCTTACAGTGTACTGGTTGTGGCCAAAGTGGAGAAAGGGAAGTCTA
AAAAACTCAAAAGCGTCAAGGAACTGCTGGGCATCACAATCATGGAGCGATCAAGCTTCGAAAAAAACCC
CATCGACTTTCTCGAGGCGAAAGGATATAAAGAGGTCAAAAAAGACCTCATCATTAAGCTTCCCAAGTAC
TCTCTCTTTGAGCTTGAAAACGGCCGGAAACGAATGCTCGCTAGTGCGGGCGAGCTGCAGAAAGGTAACG
AGCTGGCACTGCCCTCTAAATACGTTAATTTCTTGTATCTGGCCAGCCACTATGAAAAGCTCAAAGGATC
TCCCGAAGATAATGAGCAGAAGCAGCTGTTCGTGGAACAACACAAACACTACCTTGATGAGATCATCGAG
CAAATAAGCGAATTCTCCAAAAGAGTGATCCTCGCCGACGCTAACCTCGATAAGGTGCTTTCTGCTTACA
ATAAGCACAGGGATAAGCCCATCAGGGAGCAGGCAGAAAACATTATCCACTTGTTTACTCTGACCAACTT
GGGCGCGCCTGCAGCCTTCAAGTACTTCGACACCACCATAGACAGAAAGCGGTACACCTCTACAAAGGAG
GTCCTGGACGCCACACTGATTCATCAGTCAATTACGGGGCTCTATGAAACAAGAATCGACCTCTCTCAGC
TCGGTGGAGACAGCAGGGCTGACCCCAAGAAGAAGAGGAAGGTGTGAGCTTGGAATGGATCTTCGATCCC
GATCGTTCAAACATTTGGCAATAAAGTTTCTTAAGATTGAATCCTGTTGCCGGTCTTGCGACGATTATCA
TATAATTTCTGTTGAATTACGTTAAGCATGTAATAATTAACATGTAATGCATGACGTTATTTATGAGATG
GGTTTTTATGATTAGAGTCCCGCAATTATACATTTAATACGCGATAGAAAACAAAATATAGCGCGCAAAC
TAGGATAAATTATCGCGCDCGGTGTCATCTATGTTACTAGATCGGGAATTGCCAAGCTAATTCTTGAAGA
CGAAAGGGCCTCGTGATACGCCTATTTTTATAGGTTAATGTCATGATAATAATGGTTTCTTAGACGTCAG
GTGGCACTTTTCGGGGAAATGTGCGCGGAACCCCTATTTGTTTATTTTTCTAAATACATTCAAATATGTA
TCCGCTCATGAGACAATAACCCTGATAAATGCTTCAATAATGGGACCGACTCGCGCTGTCATGAGACCGG
ATCCTGACAGGATATATTGGCGGGTAAACCTAAGAGAAAAGAGCGTTTATTAGAATAATCGGATATTTAA
AAGGGCGTGAAAAGGTTTATCCGTTCGTCCATTTGTATGTGCATGCCAACCACAGGGTTCCCCTCGGGAT
CAAAGTACTTTGATCCAACCCCTCCGCTGCTATAGTGCAGTCGGCTTCTGACGTTCAGTGCAGCCGTCAT
CTGAAAACGACATGTCGCACAAGTCCTAAGTTACGCGACAGGCTGCCGCCCTGCCCTTTTCCTGGCGTTT
TCTTGTCGCGTGTTTTAGTCGCATAAAGTAGAATACTTGCGACTAGAACCGGAGACATTACGCCATGAAC
AAGAGCGCCGCCGCTGGCCTGCTGGGCTATGCCCGCGTCAGCACCGACGACCAGGACTTGACCAACCAAC
GGGCCGAACTGCACGCGGCCGGCTGCACCAAGCTGTTTTCCGAGAAGATCACCGGCACCAGGCGCGACCG
CCCGGAGCTGGCCAGGATGCTTGACCACCTACGCCCTGGCGACGTTGTGACAGTGACCAGGCTAGACCGC
CTGGCCCGCAGCACCCGCGACCTACTGGACATTGCCGAGCGCATCCAGGAGGCCGGCGCGGGCCTGCGTA
GCCTGGCAGAGCCGTGGGCCGACACCACCACGCCGGCCGGCCGCATGGTGTTGACCGTGTTCGCCGGCAT
TGCCGAGTTCGAGCGTTCCCTAATCATCGACCGCACCCGGAGCGGGCGCGAGGCCGCCAAGGCCCGAGGC
GTGAAGTTTGGCCCCCGCCCTACCCTCACCCCGGCACAGATCGCGCACGCCCGCGAGCTGATCGACCAGG
AAGGCCGCACCGTGAAAGAGGCGGCTGCACTGCTTGGCGTGCATCGCTCGACCCTGTACCGCGCACTTGA
GCGCAGCGAGGAAGTGACGCCCACCGAGGCCAGGCGGCGCGGTGCCTTCCGTGAGGACGCATTGACCGAG
GCCGACGCCCTGGCGGCCGCCGAGAATGAACGCCAAGAGGAACAAGCATGAAACCGCACCAGGACGGCCA
GGACGAACCGTTTTTCATTACCGAAGAGATCGAGGCGGAGATGATCGCGGCCGGGTACGTGTTCGAGCCG
CCCGCGCACCTCTCAACCGTGCGGCTGCATGAAATCCTGGCCGGTTTGTCTGATGCCAAGCTGGCGGCCT
GGCCGGCCAGCTTGGCCGCTGAAGAAACCGAGCGCCGCCGTCTAAAAAGGTGATGTGTATTTGAGTAAAA
CAGCTTGCGTCATGCGGTCGCTGCGTATATGATGCGATGAGTAAATAAACAAATACGCAAGGGGAACGCA
TGAAGGTTATCGCTGTACTTAACCAGAAAGGCGGGTCAGGCAAGACGACCATCGCAACCCATCTAGCCCG
CGCCCTGCAACTCGCCGGGGCCGATGTTCTGTTAGTCGATTCCGATCCCCAGGGCAGTGCCCGCGATTGG
GCGGCCGTGCGGGAAGATCAACCGCTAACCGTTGTCGGCATCGACCGCCCGACGATTGACCGCGACGTGA
AGGCCATCGGCCGGCGCGACTTCGTAGTGATCGACGGAGCGCCCCAGGCGGCGGACTTGGCTGTGTCCGC
GATCAAGGCAGCCGACTTCGTGCTGATTCCGGTGCAGCCAAGCCCTTACGACATATGGGCCACCGCCGAC
CTGGTGGAGCTGGTTAAGCAGCGCATTGAGGTCACGGATGGAAGGCTACAAGCGGCCTTTGTCGTGTCGC
GGGCGATCAAAGGCACGCGCATCGGCGGTGAGGTTGCCGAGGCGCTGGCCGGGTACGAGCTGCCCATTCT
TGAGTCCCGTATCACGCAGCGCGTGAGCTACCCAGGCACTGCCGCCGCCGGCACAACCGTTCTTGAATCA
GAACCCGAGGGCGACGCTGCCCGCGAGGTCCAGGCGCTGGCCGCTGAAATTAAATCAAAACTCATTTGAG
TTAATGAGGTAAAGAGAAAATGAGCAAAAGCACAAACACGCTAAGTGCCGGCCGTCCGAGCGCACGCAGC
AGCAAGGCTGCAACGTTGGCCAGCCTGGCAGACACGCCAGCCATGAAGCGGGTCAACTTTCAGTTGCCGG
CGGAGGATCACACCAAGCTGAAGATGTACGCGGTACGCCAAGGCAAGACCATTACCGAGCTGCTATCTGA
ATACATCGCGCAGCTACCAGAGTAAATGAGCAAATGAATAAATGAGTAGATGAATTTTAGCGGCTAAAGG
AGGCGGCATGGAAAATCAAGAACAACCAGGCACCGACGCCGTGGAATGCCCCATGTGTGGAGGAACGGGC
GGTTGGCCAGGCGTAAGCGGCTGGGTTGTCTGCCGGCCCTGCAATGGCACTGGAACCCCCAAGCCCGAGG
AATCGGCGTGACGGTCGCAAACCATCCGGCCCGGTACAAATCGGCGCGGCGCTGGGTGATGACCTGGTGG
AGAAGTTGAAGGCCGCGCAGGCCGCCCAGCGGCAACGCATCGAGGCAGAAGCACGCCCCGGTGAATCGTG
GCAAGCGGCCGCTGATCGAATCCGCAAAGAATCCCGGCAACCGCCGGCAGCCGGTGCGCCGTCGATTAGG
AAGCCGCCCAAGGGCGACGAGCAACCAGATTTTTTCGTTCCGATGCTCTATGACGTGGGCACCCGCGATA
GTCGCAGCATCATGGACGTGGCCGTTTTCCGTCTGTCGAAGCGTGACCGACGAGCTGGCGAGGTGATCCG
CTACGAGCTTCCAGACGGGCACGTAGAGGTTTCCGCAGGGCCGGCCGGCATGGCCAGTGTGTGGGATTAC
GACCTGGTACTGATGGCGGTTTCCCATCTAACCGAATCCATGAACCGATACCGGGAAGGGAAGGGAGACA
AGCCCGGCCGCGTGTTCCGTCCACACGTTGCGGACGTACTCAAGTTCTGCCGGCGAGCCGATGGCGGAAA
GCAGAAAGACGACCTGGTAGAAACCTGCATTCGGTTAAACACCACGCACGTTGCCATGCAGCGTACGAAG
AAGGCCAAGAACGGCCGCCTGGTGACGGTATCCGAGGGTGAAGCCTTGATTAGCCGCTACAAGATCGTAA
AGAGCGAAACCGGGCGGCCGGAGTACATCGAGATCGAGCTAGCTGATTGGATGTACCGCGAGATCACAGA
AGGCAAGAACCCGGACGTGCTGACGGTTCACCCCGATTACTTTTTGATCGATCCCGGCATCGGCCGTTTT
CTCTACCGCCTGGCACGCCGCGCCGCAGGCAAGGCAGAAGCCAGATGGTTGTTCAAGACGATCTACGAAC
GCAGTGGCAGCGCCGGAGAGTTCAAGAAGTTCTGTTTCACCGTGCGCAAGCTGATCGGGTCAAATGACCT
GCCGGAGTACGATTTGAAGGAGGAGGCGGGGCAGGCTGGCCCGATCCTAGTCATGCGCTACCGCAACCTG
ATCGAGGGCGAAGCATCCGCCGGTTCCTAATGTACGGAGCAGATGCTAGGGCAAATTGCCCTAGCAGGGG
AAAAAGGTCGAAAAGGACTCTTTCCTGTGGATAGCACGTACATTGGGAACCCAAAGCCGTACATTGGGAA
CCGGAACCCGTACATTGGGAACCCAAAGCCGTACATTGGGAACCGGTCACACATGTAAGTGACTGATATA
AAAGAGAAAAAAGGCGATTTTTCCGCCTAAAACTCTTTAAAACTTATTAAAACTCTTAAAACCCGCCTGG
CCTGTGCATAACTGTCTGGCCAGCGCACAGCCGAAGAGCTGCAAAAAGCGCCTACCCTTCGGTCGCTGCG
CTCCCTACGCCCCGCCGCTTCGCGTCGGCCTATCGCGGCCGCTGGCCGCTCAAAAATGGCTGGCCTACGG
CCAGGCAATCTACCAGGGCGCGGACAAGCCGCGCCGTCGCCACTCGACCGCCGGCGCCCACATCAAGGCA
CCCTGCCTCGCGCGTTTCGGTGATGACGGTGAAAACCTCTGACACATGCAGCTCCCGGTGACGGTCACAG
CTTGTCTGTAAGCGGATGCCGGGAGCAGACAAGCCCGTCAGGGCGCGTCAGCGGGTGTTGGCGGGTGTCG
GGGCGCAGCCATGACCCAGTCACGTAGCGATAGCGGAGTGTATACTGGCTTAACTATGCGGCATCAGAGC
AGATTGTACTGAGAGTGCACCATATGCGGTGTGAAATACCGCACAGATGCGTAAGGAGAAAATACCGCAT
CAGGCGCTCTTCCGCTTCCTCGCTCACTGACTCGCTGCGCTCGGTCGTTCGGCTGCGGCGAGCGGTATCA
GCTCACTCAAAGGCGGTAATACGGTTATCCACAGAATCAGGGGATAACGCAGGAAAGAACATGTGAGCAA
AAGGCCAGCAAAAGGCCAGGAACCGTAAAAAGGCCGCGTTGCTGGCGTTTTTCCATAGGCTCCGCCCCCC
TGACGAGCATCACAAAAATCGACGCTCAAGTCAGAGGTGGCGAAACCCGACAGGACTATAAAGATACCAG
GCGTTTCCCCCTGGAAGCTCCCTCGTGCGCTCTCCTGTTCCGACCCTGCCGCTTACCGGATACCTGTCCG
CCTTTCTCCCTTCGGGAAGCGTGGCGCTTTCTCATAGCTCACGCTGTAGGTATCTCAGTTCGGTGTAGGT
CGTTCGCTCCAAGCTGGGCTGTGTGCACGAACCCCCCGTTCAGCCCGACCGCTGCGCCTTATCCGGTAAC
TATCGTCTTGAGTCCAACCCGGTAAGACACGACTTATCGCCACTGGCAGCAGCCACTGGTAACAGGATTA
GCAGAGCGAGGTATGTAGGCGGTGCTACAGAGTTCTTGAAGTGGTGGCCTAACTACGGCTACACTAGAAG
GACAGTATTTGGTATCTGCGCTCTGCTGAAGCCAGTTACCTTCGGAAAAAGAGTTGGTAGCTCTTGATCC
GGCAAACAAACCACCGCTGGTAGCGGTGGTTTTTTTGTTTGCAAGCAGCAGATTACGCGCAGAAAAAAAG
GATCTCAAGAAGATCCTTTGATCTTTTCTACGGGGTCTGACGCTCAGTGGAACGAAAACTCACGTTAAGG
GATTTTGGTCATGCATTCTAGGTGATTATTTGCCGACTACCTTGGTGATCTCGCCTTTCACGTAGTGGAC
AAATTCTTCCAACTGATCTGCGCGCGAGGCCAAGCGATCTTCTTCTTGTCCAAGATAAGCCTGTCTAGCT
TCAAGTATGACGGGCTGATACTGGGCCGGCAGGCGCTCCATTGCCCAGTCGGCAGCGACATCCTTCGGCG
CGATTTTGCCGGTTACTGCGCTGTACCAAATGCGGGACAACGTAAGCACTACATTTCGCTCATCACCAGC
CCAGTCGGGCGGCGAGTTCCATAGCGTTAAGGTTTCATTTAGCGCCTCAAATAGATCCTGTTCAGGAACC
GGATCAAAGAGTTCCTCCGCCGCTGGACCTACCAAGGCAACGCTATGTTCTCTTGCTTTTGTCAGCAAGA
TAGCCAGATCAATGTCGATCGTGGCTGGCTCGAAGATACCTGCAAGAATGTCATTGCGCTGCCATTCTCC
AAATTGCAGTTCGCGCTTAGCTGGATAACGCCACGGAATGATGTCGTCGTGCACAACAATGGTGACTTCT
ACAGCGCGGAGAATCTCGCTCTCTCCAGGGGAAGCCGAAGTTTCCAAAAGGTCGTTGATCAAAGCTCGCC
GCGTTGTTTCATCAAGCCTTACGGTCACCGTAACCAGCAAATCAATATCACTGTGTGGCTTCAGGCCGCC
ATCCACTGCGGAGCCGTACAAATGTACGGCCAGCAACGTCGGTTCGAGATGGCGCTCGATGACGCCAACT
ACCTCTGATAGTTGAGTCGATACTTCGGCGATCACCGCTTCCCTCATAATGTTTAACTTTGTTTTAGGGC
GACTGCCCTGCTGCGTAACATCGTTGCTGCTCCATAACATCAAACATCGACCCACGGCGTAACGCGCTTG
CTGCTTGGATGCCCGAGGCATAGACTGTACCCCAAAAAAACAGTCATAACAAGCCATGAAAACCGCCACT
GCGCCGTTACCACCGCTGCGTTCGGTCAAGGTTCTGGACCAGTTGCGTGAGCGCATACGCTACTTGCATT
ACAGCTTACGAACCGAACAGGCTTATGTCCACTGGGTTCGTGCCTTCATCCGTTTCCACGGTGTGCGTCA
CCCGGCAACCTTGGGTAGCAGCGAAGTCGAGGCATTTCTGTCCTGGCTGGAACAGAACTTATTATTTCCT
TCCTCTTTTCTACAGTATTTAAAGATACCCCAAGAAGCTAATTATAACAAGACGAACTCCAATTCACTGT
TCCTTGCATTCTAAAACCTTAAATACCAGAAAACAGCTTTTTCAAAGTTGTTTTCAAAGTTGGCGTATAA
CATAGTATCGACGGAGCCGATTTTGAAACCGCGGTGATCACAGGCAGCAACGCTCTGTCATCGTTACAAT
CAACATGCTACCCTCCGCGAGATCATCCGTGTTTCAAACCCGGCAGCTTAGTTGCCGTTCTTCCGAATAG
CATCGGTAACATGAGCAAAGTCTGCCGCCTTACAACGGCTCTCCCGCTGACGCCGTCCCGGACTGATGGG
CTGCCTGTATCGAGTGGTGATTTTGTGCCGAGCTGCCGGTCGGGGAGCTGTTGGCTGGCTGGTGGCAGGA
TATATTGTGGTGTAAACA
