Features (pLannotate 1.2.2; 21 found; start..end, strand, type, name):
     41..293     -  terminator     NOS terminator: nopaline synthase terminator and poly(A) signal
    316..864     -  CDS            bar: PAT_STRHY - Experimental evidence at protein level: Swiss-Prot protein existence level 1. Inactivates phosphinothricin (PPT) by transfer of an acetyl group from acetyl CoA. Can also acetylate demethylphosphinothricin but not PTT or glutamate. This enzyme is an effector of phosphinothricin tripeptide (PTT or bialaphos) resistance. From Streptomyces hygroscopicus. Introduced by genetic manipulation and expressed in glufosinate-tolerant maize by Dekalb Genetics.
    906..1085    -  promoter       NOS promoter: nopaline synthase promoter
   1791..2135    +  promoter       CaMV 35S promoter: strong constitutive promoter from cauliflower mosaic virus
   2088..2134    +  promoter       minimal CaMV 35S promoter: minimal 35S promoter from cauliflower mosaic virus
   2167..2192    +  misc_feature   TMV Ω (fragment): translational enhancer from the tobacco mosaic virus 5'-leader sequence (Gallie et al., 1988)
   2209..6312    +  CDS            cas9: CAS9_STRP1 - Also known as csn1 From Streptococcus pyogenes serotype M1.
   6372..6624    +  terminator     NOS terminator: nopaline synthase terminator and poly(A) signal
   6745..6832    +  promoter       AmpR promoter (fragment): bla
   6866..6890    +  misc_feature   RB T-DNA repeat: right border repeat from nopaline C58 T-DNA
   7230..7631    +  CDS            Y4CG_SINFN (fragment): Protein inferred from homology: Swiss-Prot protein existence level 3. From Sinorhizobium fredii (strain NBRC 101917 / NGR234).
   8191..8820    +  CDS            pVS1 StaA: stability protein from the Pseudomonas plasmid pVS1 (Heeb et al., 2000)
   9249..10322   +  CDS            pVS1 RepA: replication protein from the Pseudomonas plasmid pVS1 (Heeb et al., 2000)
  10388..10582   +  rep_origin     pVS1 oriV: origin of replication for the Pseudomonas plasmid pVS1 (Heeb et al., 2000)
  10785..10824   +  CDS            rop (fragment): Rop protein, which maintains plasmids at low copy number; rop
  10926..11066   +  misc_feature   bom: basis of mobility region from pBR322
  11252..11840   -  rep_origin     ori: high-copy-number ColE1/pMB1/pBR322/pUC origin of replication
  11931..12719   -  CDS            aadA: S3AD_ECOLX - Experimental evidence at protein level: Swiss-Prot protein existence level 1. Mediates bacterial resistance to the antibiotics streptomycin and spectinomycin. From Escherichia coli.
  12726..12782   -  CDS            GmR (fragment): gentamycin acetyltransferase; aacC1; confers resistance to gentamycin
  12958..12981   -  promoter       Pc promoter (fragment): intI1 (promoter lies within the coding sequence); class 1 integron promoter
  13505..13529   +  misc_feature   LB T-DNA repeat: left border repeat from nopaline C58 T-DNA
>Addgene plasmid #160647 | pEGB3 omega1 Tnos:BASTA:Pnos - P35S:hCas9:Tnos (GB3469) | addgene full sequence | sequence record 319125 | Addgene NGS Result
TAACGGATCCGGTCTCAGGAGATCAGCTTGCATGCCGGTCGATCTAGTAACATAGATGACACCGCGCGCG
ATAATTTATCCTAGTTTGCGCGCTATATTTTGTTTTCTATCGCGTATTAAATGTATAATTGCGGGACTCT
AATCATAAAAACCCATCTCATAAATAACGTCATGCATTACATGTTAATTATTACATGCTTAACGTAATTC
AACAGAAATTATATGATAATCATCCCAAGACCGGCAACAGGATTCAATCTTAAGAAACTTTATTGCCAAA
TGTTTGAACGATCTGCTTGACTCTAGGGGTCATCAGATTTCGGTGACGGGCAGGACCGGACGGGGCGGCA
CCGGCAGGCTGAAGTCCAGCTGCCAGAAACCCACGTCATGCCAGTTCCCGTGCTTGAAGCCGGCCGCCCG
CAGCATGCCGCGGGGGGCATATCCGAGCGCCTCGTGCATGCGCACGCTCGGGTCGTTGGGCAGCCCGATG
ACAGCGACCACGCTCTTGAAGCCCTGTGCCTCCAGGGACTTCAGCAGGTGGGTGTAGAGCGTGGAGCCCA
GTCCCGTCCGCTGGTGGCGGGGGGACACGTACACGGTCGACTCGGCCGTCCAGTCGTAGGCGTTGCGTGC
CTTCCAGGGACCCGCGTAGGCTATGCCGGCGACCTCGCCGTCCACCTCGGCGACGAGCCAGGGATAGCGC
TCCCGCAGACGGACGAGGTCGTCCGTCCACTCCTGCGGTTCCTGCGGCTCGGTACGGAAGTTGACCGTGC
TTGTCTCGATGTAGTGGTTGACGATGGTGCAGACCGCCGGCATGTCCGCCTCGGTGGCACGGCGGATGTC
GGCCGGGCGTCGTTCTGGGCTCATGGTAGATCCCCTCGATCGAGTTGAGAGTGAATATGAGACTCTAATT
GGATACCGAGGGGAATTTATGGAACGTCAGTGGAGCATTTTTGACAAGAAATATTTGCTAGCTGATAGTG
ACCTTAGGCGACTTTTGAACGCGCAATAATGGTTTCTGACGTATGTGCTTAGCTCATTAAACTCCAGAAA
CCCGCGGCTCAGTGGCTCCTTCAACGTTGCGGTTCTGTCAGTTCCAAACGTAAAACGGCTTGTCCCGCGT
CATCGGCGGGGGTCATAACGTGACTCCCTTAATTCTCATGTATGATACGCTGTCAGGAGACTAGAGCCAA
GCTGATCTCCTTTGCCCCGGAGATCACCATGGACGACTTTCTCTATCTCTACGATCTAGGAAGAAAGTTC
GACGGAGAAGGTGACGATACCATGTTCACCACCGATAATGAGAAGATTAGCCTCTTCAATTTCAGAAAGA
ATGCTGACCCACAGATGGTTAGAGAGGCCTACGCGGCAGGTCTGATCAAGACGATCTACCCGAGTAATAA
TCTCCAGGAGATCAAATACCTTCCCAAGAAGGTTAAAGATGCAGTCAAAAGATTCAGGACTAACTGCATC
AAGAACACAGAGAAAGATATATTTCTCAAGATCAGAAGTACTATTCCAGTATGGACGATTCAAGGCTTGC
TTCATAAACCAAGGCAAGTAATAGAGATTGGAGTCTCTAAGAAAGTAGTTCCTACTGAATCAAAGGCCAT
GGAGTCAAAAATTCAGATCGAGGATCTAACAGAACTCGCCGTGAAGACTGGCGAACAGTTCATACAGAGT
CTTTTACGACTCAATGACAAGAAGAAAATCTTCGTCAACATGGTGGAGCACGACACTCTCGTCTACTCCA
AGAATATCAAAGATACAGTCTCAGAAGACCAAAGGGCTATTGAGACTTTTCAACAAAGGGTAATATCGGG
AAACCTCCTCGGATTCCATTGCCCAGCTATCTGTCACTTCATCAAAAGGACAGTAGAAAAGGAAGGTGGC
ACCTACAAATGCCATCATTGCGATAAAGGAAAGGCTATCGTTCAAGATGCCCCTGCCGACAGTGGTCCCA
AAGATGGACCCCCACCCACGAGGAGCATCGTGGAAAAAGAAGACGTTCCAACCACGTCTTCAAAGCAAGT
GGATTGATGTGATATCTCCACTGACGTAAGGGATGACGCACAATCCCACTATCCTTCGCAAGACCCTTCC
TCTATATAAGGAAGTTCATTTCATTTGGAGAGGACTCCGGTATTTTTACAACAATTACCACAACAAAACA
AACAACAAACAACATTACAATTTACTATTCTAGTCGAAATGGACAAGAAGTACTCCATTGGGCTCGATAT
CGGCACAAACAGCGTCGGCTGGGCCGTCATTACGGACGAGTACAAGGTGCCGAGCAAAAAATTCAAAGTT
CTGGGCAATACCGATCGCCACAGCATAAAGAAGAACCTCATTGGCGCCCTCCTGTTCGACTCCGGGGAAA
CGGCCGAAGCCACGCGGCTCAAAAGAACAGCACGGCGCAGATATACCCGCAGAAAGAATCGGATCTGCTA
CCTGCAGGAGATCTTTAGTAATGAGATGGCTAAGGTGGATGACTCTTTCTTCCATAGGCTGGAGGAGTCC
TTTTTGGTGGAGGAGGATAAAAAGCACGAGCGCCACCCAATCTTTGGCAATATCGTGGACGAGGTGGCGT
ACCATGAAAAGTACCCAACCATATATCATCTGAGGAAGAAGCTTGTAGACAGTACTGATAAGGCTGACTT
GCGGTTGATCTATCTCGCGCTGGCGCATATGATCAAATTTCGGGGACACTTCCTCATCGAGGGGGACCTG
AACCCAGACAACAGCGATGTCGACAAACTCTTTATCCAACTGGTTCAGACTTACAATCAGCTTTTCGAAG
AGAACCCGATCAACGCATCCGGAGTTGACGCCAAAGCAATCCTGAGCGCTAGGCTGTCCAAATCCCGGCG
GCTCGAAAACCTCATCGCACAGCTCCCTGGGGAGAAGAAGAACGGCCTGTTTGGTAATCTTATCGCCCTG
TCACTCGGGCTGACCCCCAACTTTAAATCTAACTTCGACCTGGCCGAAGATGCCAAGCTTCAACTGAGCA
AAGACACCTACGATGATGATCTCGACAATCTGCTGGCCCAGATCGGCGACCAGTACGCAGACCTTTTTTT
GGCGGCAAAGAACCTGTCAGACGCCATTCTGCTGAGTGATATTCTGCGAGTGAACACGGAGATCACCAAA
GCTCCGCTGAGCGCTAGTATGATCAAGCGCTATGATGAGCACCACCAAGACTTGACTTTGCTGAAGGCCC
TTGTCAGACAGCAACTGCCTGAGAAGTACAAGGAAATTTTCTTCGATCAGTCTAAAAATGGCTACGCCGG
ATACATTGACGGCGGAGCAAGCCAGGAGGAATTTTACAAATTTATTAAGCCCATCTTGGAAAAAATGGAC
GGCACCGAGGAGCTGCTGGTAAAGCTTAACAGAGAAGATCTGTTGCGCAAACAGCGCACTTTCGACAATG
GAAGCATCCCCCACCAGATTCACCTGGGCGAACTGCACGCTATCCTCAGGCGGCAAGAGGATTTCTACCC
CTTTTTGAAAGATAACAGGGAAAAGATTGAGAAAATCCTCACATTTCGGATACCCTACTATGTAGGCCCC
CTCGCCCGGGGAAATTCCAGATTCGCGTGGATGACTCGCAAATCAGAAGAGACTATCACTCCCTGGAACT
TCGAGGAAGTCGTGGATAAGGGGGCCTCTGCCCAGTCCTTCATCGAAAGGATGACTAACTTTGATAAAAA
TCTGCCTAACGAAAAGGTGCTTCCTAAACACTCTCTGCTGTACGAGTACTTCACAGTTTATAACGAGCTC
ACCAAGGTCAAATACGTCACAGAAGGGATGAGAAAGCCAGCATTCCTGTCTGGAGAGCAGAAGAAAGCTA
TCGTGGACCTCCTCTTCAAGACGAACCGGAAAGTTACCGTGAAACAGCTCAAAGAAGATTATTTCAAAAA
GATTGAATGTTTCGACTCTGTTGAAATCAGCGGAGTGGAGGATCGCTTCAACGCATCCCTGGGAACGTAT
CACGATCTCCTGAAAATCATTAAAGACAAGGACTTCCTGGACAATGAGGAGAACGAGGACATTCTTGAGG
ACATTGTCCTCACCCTTACGTTGTTTGAAGATAGGGAGATGATTGAAGAACGCTTGAAAACTTACGCTCA
TCTCTTCGACGACAAAGTCATGAAACAGCTCAAGAGGCGCCGATATACAGGATGGGGGCGGCTGTCAAGA
AAACTGATCAATGGGATCCGAGACAAGCAGAGTGGAAAGACAATCCTGGATTTTCTTAAGTCCGATGGAT
TTGCCAACCGGAACTTCATGCAGTTGATCCATGATGACTCTCTCACCTTTAAGGAGGACATCCAGAAAGC
ACAAGTTTCTGGCCAGGGGGACAGTCTCCACGAGCACATCGCTAATCTTGCAGGTAGCCCAGCTATCAAA
AAGGGAATACTGCAGACCGTTAAGGTCGTGGATGAACTCGTCAAAGTAATGGGAAGGCATAAGCCCGAGA
ATATCGTTATCGAGATGGCCCGAGAGAACCAAACTACCCAGAAGGGACAGAAGAACAGTAGGGAAAGGAT
GAAGAGGATTGAAGAGGGTATAAAAGAACTGGGGTCCCAAATCCTTAAGGAACACCCAGTTGAAAACACC
CAGCTTCAGAATGAGAAGCTCTACCTGTACTACCTGCAGAACGGCAGGGACATGTACGTGGATCAGGAAC
TGGACATCAATCGGCTCTCCGACTACGACGTGGATCATATCGTGCCCCAGTCTTTTCTCAAAGATGATTC
TATTGATAATAAAGTGTTGACAAGATCCGATAAAAATAGAGGGAAGAGTGATAACGTCCCCTCAGAAGAA
GTTGTCAAGAAAATGAAAAATTATTGGCGGCAGCTGCTGAACGCCAAACTGATCACACAACGGAAGTTCG
ATAATCTGACTAAGGCTGAACGAGGTGGCCTGTCTGAGTTGGATAAAGCCGGCTTCATCAAAAGGCAGCT
TGTTGAGACACGCCAGATCACCAAGCACGTGGCCCAAATTCTCGATTCACGCATGAACACCAAGTACGAT
GAAAATGACAAACTGATTCGAGAGGTGAAAGTTATTACTCTGAAGTCTAAGCTGGTTTCAGATTTCAGAA
AGGACTTTCAGTTTTATAAGGTGAGAGAGATCAACAATTACCACCATGCGCATGATGCCTACCTGAATGC
AGTGGTAGGCACTGCACTTATCAAAAAATATCCCAAGCTTGAATCTGAATTTGTTTACGGAGACTATAAA
GTGTACGATGTTAGGAAAATGATCGCAAAGTCTGAGCAGGAAATAGGCAAGGCCACCGCTAAGTACTTCT
TTTACAGCAATATTATGAATTTTTTCAAGACCGAGATTACACTGGCCAATGGAGAGATTCGGAAGCGACC
ACTTATCGAAACAAACGGAGAAACAGGAGAAATCGTGTGGGACAAGGGTAGGGATTTCGCGACAGTCCGG
AAGGTCCTGTCCATGCCGCAGGTGAACATCGTTAAAAAGACCGAAGTACAGACCGGAGGCTTCTCCAAGG
AAAGTATCCTCCCGAAAAGGAACAGCGACAAGCTGATCGCACGCAAAAAAGATTGGGACCCCAAGAAATA
CGGCGGATTCGATTCTCCTACAGTCGCTTACAGTGTACTGGTTGTGGCCAAAGTGGAGAAAGGGAAGTCT
AAAAAACTCAAAAGCGTCAAGGAACTGCTGGGCATCACAATCATGGAGCGATCAAGCTTCGAAAAAAACC
CCATCGACTTTCTCGAGGCGAAAGGATATAAAGAGGTCAAAAAAGACCTCATCATTAAGCTTCCCAAGTA
CTCTCTCTTTGAGCTTGAAAACGGCCGGAAACGAATGCTCGCTAGTGCGGGCGAGCTGCAGAAAGGTAAC
GAGCTGGCACTGCCCTCTAAATACGTTAATTTCTTGTATCTGGCCAGCCACTATGAAAAGCTCAAAGGAT
CTCCCGAAGATAATGAGCAGAAGCAGCTGTTCGTGGAACAACACAAACACTACCTTGATGAGATCATCGA
GCAAATAAGCGAATTCTCCAAAAGAGTGATCCTCGCCGACGCTAACCTCGATAAGGTGCTTTCTGCTTAC
AATAAGCACAGGGATAAGCCCATCAGGGAGCAGGCAGAAAACATTATCCACTTGTTTACTCTGACCAACT
TGGGCGCGCCTGCAGCCTTCAAGTACTTCGACACCACCATAGACAGAAAGCGGTACACCTCTACAAAGGA
GGTCCTGGACGCCACACTGATTCATCAGTCAATTACGGGGCTCTATGAAACAAGAATCGACCTCTCTCAG
CTCGGTGGAGACAGCAGGGCTGACCCCAAGAAGAAGAGGAAGGTGTGAGCTTGGAATGGATCTTCGATCC
CGATCGTTCAAACATTTGGCAATAAAGTTTCTTAAGATTGAATCCTGTTGCCGGTCTTGCGACGATTATC
ATATAATTTCTGTTGAATTACGTTAAGCATGTAATAATTAACATGTAATGCATGACGTTATTTATGAGAT
GGGTTTTTATGATTAGAGTCCCGCAATTATACATTTAATACGCGATAGAAAACAAAATATAGCGCGCAAA
CTAGGATAAATTATCGCGCGCGGTGTCATCTATGTTACTAGATCGGGAATTGCCAAGCTAATTCTTGAAG
ACGAAAGGGCCTCGTGATACGCCTATTTTTATAGGTTAATGTCATGATAATAATGGTTTCTTAGACGTCA
GGTGGCACTTTTCGGGGAAATGTGCGCGGAACCCCTATTTGTTTATTTTTCTAAATACATTCAAATATGT
ATCCGCTCATGAGACAATAACCCTGATAAATGCTTCAATAATGGGACCGACTCGCGCTGTCATGAGACCG
GATCCTGACAGGATATATTGGCGGGTAAACCTAAGAGAAAAGAGCGTTTATTAGAATAATCGGATATTTA
AAAGGGCGTGAAAAGGTTTATCCGTTCGTCCATTTGTATGTGCATGCCAACCACAGGGTTCCCCTCGGGA
TCAAAGTACTTTGATCCAACCCCTCCGCTGCTATAGTGCAGTCGGCTTCTGACGTTCAGTGCAGCCGTCA
TCTGAAAACGACATGTCGCACAAGTCCTAAGTTACGCGACAGGCTGCCGCCCTGCCCTTTTCCTGGCGTT
TTCTTGTCGCGTGTTTTAGTCGCATAAAGTAGAATACTTGCGACTAGAACCGGAGACATTACGCCATGAA
CAAGAGCGCCGCCGCTGGCCTGCTGGGCTATGCCCGCGTCAGCACCGACGACCAGGACTTGACCAACCAA
CGGGCCGAACTGCACGCGGCCGGCTGCACCAAGCTGTTTTCCGAGAAGATCACCGGCACCAGGCGCGACC
GCCCGGAGCTGGCCAGGATGCTTGACCACCTACGCCCTGGCGACGTTGTGACAGTGACCAGGCTAGACCG
CCTGGCCCGCAGCACCCGCGACCTACTGGACATTGCCGAGCGCATCCAGGAGGCCGGCGCGGGCCTGCGT
AGCCTGGCAGAGCCGTGGGCCGACACCACCACGCCGGCCGGCCGCATGGTGTTGACCGTGTTCGCCGGCA
TTGCCGAGTTCGAGCGTTCCCTAATCATCGACCGCACCCGGAGCGGGCGCGAGGCCGCCAAGGCCCGAGG
CGTGAAGTTTGGCCCCCGCCCTACCCTCACCCCGGCACAGATCGCGCACGCCCGCGAGCTGATCGACCAG
GAAGGCCGCACCGTGAAAGAGGCGGCTGCACTGCTTGGCGTGCATCGCTCGACCCTGTACCGCGCACTTG
AGCGCAGCGAGGAAGTGACGCCCACCGAGGCCAGGCGGCGCGGTGCCTTCCGTGAGGACGCATTGACCGA
GGCCGACGCCCTGGCGGCCGCCGAGAATGAACGCCAAGAGGAACAAGCATGAAACCGCACCAGGACGGCC
AGGACGAACCGTTTTTCATTACCGAAGAGATCGAGGCGGAGATGATCGCGGCCGGGTACGTGTTCGAGCC
GCCCGCGCACCTCTCAACCGTGCGGCTGCATGAAATCCTGGCCGGTTTGTCTGATGCCAAGCTGGCGGCC
TGGCCGGCCAGCTTGGCCGCTGAAGAAACCGAGCGCCGCCGTCTAAAAAGGTGATGTGTATTTGAGTAAA
ACAGCTTGCGTCATGCGGTCGCTGCGTATATGATGCGATGAGTAAATAAACAAATACGCAAGGGGAACGC
ATGAAGGTTATCGCTGTACTTAACCAGAAAGGCGGGTCAGGCAAGACGACCATCGCAACCCATCTAGCCC
GCGCCCTGCAACTCGCCGGGGCCGATGTTCTGTTAGTCGATTCCGATCCCCAGGGCAGTGCCCGCGATTG
GGCGGCCGTGCGGGAAGATCAACCGCTAACCGTTGTCGGCATCGACCGCCCGACGATTGACCGCGACGTG
AAGGCCATCGGCCGGCGCGACTTCGTAGTGATCGACGGAGCGCCCCAGGCGGCGGACTTGGCTGTGTCCG
CGATCAAGGCAGCCGACTTCGTGCTGATTCCGGTGCAGCCAAGCCCTTACGACATATGGGCCACCGCCGA
CCTGGTGGAGCTGGTTAAGCAGCGCATTGAGGTCACGGATGGAAGGCTACAAGCGGCCTTTGTCGTGTCG
CGGGCGATCAAAGGCACGCGCATCGGCGGTGAGGTTGCCGAGGCGCTGGCCGGGTACGAGCTGCCCATTC
TTGAGTCCCGTATCACGCAGCGCGTGAGCTACCCAGGCACTGCCGCCGCCGGCACAACCGTTCTTGAATC
AGAACCCGAGGGCGACGCTGCCCGCGAGGTCCAGGCGCTGGCCGCTGAAATTAAATCAAAACTCATTTGA
GTTAATGAGGTAAAGAGAAAATGAGCAAAAGCACAAACACGCTAAGTGCCGGCCGTCCGAGCGCACGCAG
CAGCAAGGCTGCAACGTTGGCCAGCCTGGCAGACACGCCAGCCATGAAGCGGGTCAACTTTCAGTTGCCG
GCGGAGGATCACACCAAGCTGAAGATGTACGCGGTACGCCAAGGCAAGACCATTACCGAGCTGCTATCTG
AATACATCGCGCAGCTACCAGAGTAAATGAGCAAATGAATAAATGAGTAGATGAATTTTAGCGGCTAAAG
GAGGCGGCATGGAAAATCAAGAACAACCAGGCACCGACGCCGTGGAATGCCCCATGTGTGGAGGAACGGG
CGGTTGGCCAGGCGTAAGCGGCTGGGTTGCCTGCCGGCCCTGCAATGGCACTGGAACCCCCAAGCCCGAG
GAATCGGCGTGAGCGGTCGCAAACCATCCGGCCCGGTACAAATCGGCGCGGCGCTGGGTGATGACCTGGT
GGAGAAGTTGAAGGCCGCGCAGGCCGCCCAGCGGCAACGCATCGAGGCAGAAGCACGCCCCGGTGAATCG
TGGCAAGCGGCCGCTGATCGAATCCGCAAAGAATCCCGGCAACCGCCGGCAGCCGGTGCGCCGTCGATTA
GGAAGCCGCCCAAGGGCGACGAGCAACCAGATTTTTTCGTTCCGATGCTCTATGACGTGGGCACCCGCGA
TAGTCGCAGCATCATGGACGTGGCCGTTTTCCGTCTGTCGAAGCGTGACCGACGAGCTGGCGAGGTGATC
CGCTACGAGCTTCCAGACGGGCACGTAGAGGTTTCCGCAGGGCCGGCCGGCATGGCCAGTGTGTGGGATT
ACGACCTGGTACTGATGGCGGTTTCCCATCTAACCGAATCCATGAACCGATACCGGGAAGGGAAGGGAGA
CAAGCCCGGCCGCGTGTTCCGTCCACACGTTGCGGACGTACTCAAGTTCTGCCGGCGAGCCGATGGCGGA
AAGCAGAAAGACGACCTGGTAGAAACCTGCATTCGGTTAAACACCACGCACGTTGCCATGCAGCGTACGA
AGAAGGCCAAGAACGGCCGCCTGGTGACGGTATCCGAGGGTGAAGCCTTGATTAGCCGCTACAAGATCGT
AAAGAGCGAAACCGGGCGGCCGGAGTACATCGAGATCGAGCTAGCTGATTGGATGTACCGCGAGATCACA
GAAGGCAAGAACCCGGACGTGCTGACGGTTCACCCCGATTACTTTTTGATCGATCCCGGCATCGGCCGTT
TTCTCTACCGCCTGGCACGCCGCGCCGCAGGCAAGGCAGAAGCCAGATGGTTGTTCAAGACGATCTACGA
ACGCAGTGGCAGCGCCGGAGAGTTCAAGAAGTTCTGTTTCACCGTGCGCAAGCTGATCGGGTCAAATGAC
CTGCCGGAGTACGATTTGAAGGAGGAGGCGGGGCAGGCTGGCCCGATCCTAGTCATGCGCTACCGCAACC
TGATCGAGGGCGAAGCATCCGCCGGTTCCTAATGTACGGAGCAGATGCTAGGGCAAATTGCCCTAGCAGG
GGAAAAAGGTCGAAAAGGACTCTTTCCTGTGGATAGCACGTACATTGGGAACCCAAAGCCGTACATTGGG
AACCGGAACCCGTACATTGGGAACCCAAAGCCGTACATTGGGAACCGGTCACACATGTAAGTGACTGATA
TAAAAGAGAAAAAAGGCGATTTTTCCGCCTAAAACTCTTTAAAACTTATTAAAACTCTTAAAACCCGCCT
GGCCTGTGCATAACTGTCTGGCCAGCGCACAGCCGAAGAGCTGCAAAAAGCGCCTACCCTTCGGTCGCTG
CGCTCCCTACGCCCCGCCGCTTCGCGTCGGCCTATCGCGGCCGCTGGCCGCTCAAAAATGGCTGGCCTAC
GGCCAGGCAATCTACCAGGGCGCGGACAAGCCGCGCCGTCGCCACTCGACCGCCGGCGCCCACATCAAGG
CACCCTGCCTCGCGCGTTTCGGTGATGACGGTGAAAACCTCTGACACATGCAGCTCCCGGTGACGGTCAC
AGCTTGTCTGTAAGCGGATGCCGGGAGCAGACAAGCCCGTCAGGGCGCGTCAGCGGGTGTTGGCGGGTGT
CGGGGCGCAGCCATGACCCAGTCACGTAGCGATAGCGGAGTGTATACTGGCTTAACTATGCGGCATCAGA
GCAGATTGTACTGAGAGTGCACCATATGCGGTGTGAAATACCGCACAGATGCGTAAGGAGAAAATACCGC
ATCAGGCGCTCTTCCGCTTCCTCGCTCACTGACTCGCTGCGCTCGGTCGTTCGGCTGCGGCGAGCGGTAT
CAGCTCACTCAAAGGCGGTAATACGGTTATCCACAGAATCAGGGGATAACGCAGGAAAGAACATGTGAGC
AAAAGGCCAGCAAAAGGCCAGGAACCGTAAAAAGGCCGCGTTGCTGGCGTTTTTCCATAGGCTCCGCCCC
CCTGACGAGCATCACAAAAATCGACGCTCAAGTCAGAGGTGGCGAAACCCGACAGGACTATAAAGATACC
AGGCGTTTCCCCCTGGAAGCTCCCTCGTGCGCTCTCCTGTTCCGACCCTGCCGCTTACCGGATACCTGTC
CGCCTTTCTCCCTTCGGGAAGCGTGGCGCTTTCTCATAGCTCACGCTGTAGGTATCTCAGTTCGGTGTAG
GTCGTTCGCTCCAAGCTGGGCTGTGTGCACGAACCCCCCGTTCAGCCCGACCGCTGCGCCTTATCCGGTA
ACTATCGTCTTGAGTCCAACCCGGTAAGACACGACTTATCGCCACTGGCAGCAGCCACTGGTAACAGGAT
TAGCAGAGCGAGGTATGTAGGCGGTGCTACAGAGTTCTTGAAGTGGTGGCCTAACTACGGCTACACTAGA
AGGACAGTATTTGGTATCTGCGCTCTGCTGAAGCCAGTTACCTTCGGAAAAAGAGTTGGTAGCTCTTGAT
CCGGCAAACAAACCACCGCTGGTAGCGGTGGTTTTTTTGTTTGCAAGCAGCAGATTACGCGCAGAAAAAA
AGGATCTCAAGAAGATCCTTTGATCTTTTCTACGGGGTCTGACGCTCAGTGGAACGAAAACTCACGTTAA
GGGATTTTGGTCATGCATTCTAGGTGATTATTTGCCGACTACCTTGGTGATCTCGCCTTTCACGTAGTGG
ACAAATTCTTCCAACTGATCTGCGCGCGAGGCCAAGCGATCTTCTTCTTGTCCAAGATAAGCCTGTCTAG
CTTCAAGTATGACGGGCTGATACTGGGCCGGCAGGCGCTCCATTGCCCAGTCGGCAGCGACATCCTTCGG
CGCGATTTTGCCGGTTACTGCGCTGTACCAAATGCGGGACAACGTAAGCACTACATTTCGCTCATCACCA
GCCCAGTCGGGCGGCGAGTTCCATAGCGTTAAGGTTTCATTTAGCGCCTCAAATAGATCCTGTTCAGGAA
CCGGATCAAAGAGTTCCTCCGCCGCTGGACCTACCAAGGCAACGCTATGTTCTCTTGCTTTTGTCAGCAA
GATAGCCAGATCAATGTCGATCGTGGCTGGCTCGAAGATACCTGCAAGAATGTCATTGCGCTGCCATTCT
CCAAATTGCAGTTCGCGCTTAGCTGGATAACGCCACGGAATGATGTCGTCGTGCACAACAATGGTGACTT
CTACAGCGCGGAGAATCTCGCTCTCTCCAGGGGAAGCCGAAGTTTCCAAAAGGTCGTTGATCAAAGCTCG
CCGCGTTGTTTCATCAAGCCTTACGGTCACCGTAACCAGCAAATCAATATCACTGTGTGGCTTCAGGCCG
CCATCCACTGCGGAGCCGTACAAATGTACGGCCAGCAACGTCGGTTCGAGATGGCGCTCGATGACGCCAA
CTACCTCTGATAGTTGAGTCGATACTTCGGCGATCACCGCTTCCCTCATAATGTTTAACTTTGTTTTAGG
GCGACTGCCCTGCTGCGTAACATCGTTGCTGCTCCATAACATCAAACATCGACCCACGGCGTAACGCGCT
TGCTGCTTGGATGCCCGAGGCATAGACTGTACCCCAAAAAAACAGTCATAACAAGCCATGAAAACCGCCA
CTGCGCCGTTACCACCGCTGCGTTCGGTCAAGGTTCTGGACCAGTTGCGTGAGCGCATACGCTACTTGCA
TTACAGCTTACGAACCGAACAGGCTTATGTCCACTGGGTTCGTGCCTTCATCCGTTTCCACGGTGTGCGT
CACCCGGCAACCTTGGGTAGCAGCGAAGTCGAGGCATTTCTGTCCTGGCTGGAACAGAACTTATTATTTC
CTTCCTCTTTTCTACAGTATTTAAAGATACCCCAAGAAGCTAATTATAACAAGACGAACTCCAATTCACT
GTTCCTTGCATTCTAAAACCTTAAATACCAGAAAACAGCTTTTTCAAAGTTGTTTTCAAAGTTGGCGTAT
AACATAGTATCGACGGAGCCGATTTTGAAACCGCGGTGATCACAGGCAGCAACGCTCTGTCATCGTTACA
ATCAACATGCTACCCTCCGCGAGATCATCCGTGTTTCAAACCCGGCAGCTTAGTTGCCGTTCTTCCGAAT
AGCATCGGTAACATGAGCAAAGTCTGCCGCCTTACAACGGCTCTCCCGCTGACGCCGTCCCGGACTGATG
GGCTGCCTGTATCGAGTGGTGATTTTGTGCCGAGCTGCCGGTCGGGGAGCTGTTGGCTGGCTGGTGGCAG
GATATATTGTGGTGTAAACA
